>Addgene plasmid #247600 | pRS405-Padh-AtAFB2 | addgene full sequence | sequence record 494831 | Addgene NGS Result
TCGCGCGTTTCGGTGATGACGGTGAAAACCTCTGACACATGCAGCTCCCGGAGACGGTCACAGCTTGTCT
GTAAGCGGATGCCGGGAGCAGACAAGCCCGTCAGGGCGCGTCAGCGGGTGTTGGCGGGTGTCGGGGCTGG
CTTAACTATGCGGCATCAGAGCAGATTGTACTGAGAGTGCACCATATCGACTACGTCGTTAAGGCCGTTT
CTGACAGAGTAAAATTCTTGAGGGAACTTTCACCATTATGGGAAATGGTTCAAGAAGGTATTGACTTAAA
CTCCATCAAATGGTCAGGTCATTGAGTGTTTTTTATTTGTTGTATTTTTTTTTTTTTAGAGAAAATCCTC
CAATATATAAATTAGGAATCATAGTTTCATGATTTTCTGTTACACCTAACTTTTTGTGTGGTGCCCTCCT
CCTTGTCAATATTAATGTTAAAGTGCAATTCTTTTTCCTTATCACGTTGAGCCATTAGTATCAATTTGCT
TACCTGTATTCCTTTACATCCTCCTTTTTCTCCTTCTTGATAAATGTATGTAGATTGCGTATATAGTTTC
GTCTACCCTATGAACATATTCCATTTTGTAATTTCGTGTCGTTTCTATTATGAATTTCATTTATAAAGTT
TATGTACAAATATCATAAAAAAAGAGAATCTTTTTAAGCAAGGATTTTCTTAACTTCTTCGGCGACAGCA
TCACCGACTTCGGTGGTACTGTTGGAACCACCTAAATCACCAGTTCTGATACCTGCATCCAAAACCTTTT
TAACTGCATCTTCAATGGCCTTACCTTCTTCAGGCAAGTTCAATGACAATTTCAACATCATTGCAGCAGA
CAAGATAGTGGCGATAGGGTTGACCTTATTCTTTGGCAAATCTGGAGCAGAACCGTGGCATGGTTCGTAC
AAACCAAATGCGGTGTTCTTGTCTGGCAAAGAGGCCAAGGACGCAGATGGCAACAAACCCAAGGAACCTG
GGATAACGGAGGCTTCATCGGAGATGATATCACCAAACATGTTGCTGGTGATTATAATACCATTTAGGTG
GGTTGGGTTCTTAACTAGGATCATGGCGGCAGAATCAATCAATTGATGTTGAACCTTCAATGTAGGGAAT
TCGTTCTTGATGGTTTCCTCCACAGTTTTTCTCCATAATCTTGAAGAGGCCAAAACATTAGCTTTATCCA
AGGACCAAATAGGCAATGGTGGCTCATGTTGTAGGGCCATGAAAGCGGCCATTCTTGTGATTCTTTGCAC
TTCTGGAACGGTGTATTGTTCACTATCCCAAGCGACACCATCACCATCGTCTTCCTTTCTCTTACCAAAG
TAAATACCTCCCACTAATTCTCTGACAACAACGAAGTCAGTACCTTTAGCAAATTGTGGCTTGATTGGAG
ATAAGTCTAAAAGAGAGTCGGATGCAAAGTTACATGGTCTTAAGTTGGCGTACAATTGAAGTTCTTTACG
GATTTTTAGTAAACCTTGTTCAGGTCTAACACTACCGGTACCCCATTTAGGACCACCCACAGCACCTAAC
AAAACGGCATCAGCCTTCTTGGAGGCTTCCAGCGCCTCATCTGGAAGTGGAACACCTGTAGCATCGATAG
CAGCACCACCAATTAAATGATTTTCGAAATCGAACTTGACATTGGAACGAACATCAGAAATAGCTTTAAG
AACCTTAATGGCTTCGGCTGTGATTTCTTGACCAACGTGGTCACCTGGCAAAACGACGATCTTCTTAGGG
GCAGACATTAGAATGGTATATCCTTGAAATATATATATATATATTGCTGAAATGTAAAAGGTAAGAAAAG
TTAGAAAGTAAGACGATTGCTAACCACCTATTGGAAAAAACAATAGGTCCTTAAATAATATTGTCAACTT
CAAGTATTGTGATGCAAGCATTTAGTCATGAACGCTTCTCTATTCTATATGAAAAGCCGGTTCCGGCGCT
CTCACCTTTCCTTTTTCTCCCAATTTTTCAGTTGAAAAAGGTATATGCGTCAGGCGACCTCTGAAATTAA
CAAAAAATTTCCAGTCATCGAATTTGATTCTGTGCGATAGCGCCCCTGTGTGTTCTCGTTATGTTGAGGA
AAAAAATAATGGTTGCTAAGAGATTCGAACTCTTGCATCTTACGATACCTGAGTATTCCCACAGTTAACT
GCGGTCAAGATATTTCTTGAATCAGGCGCCTTAGACCGCTCGGCCAAACAACCAATTACTTGTTGAGAAA
TAGAGTATAATTATCCTATAAATATAACGTTTTTGAACACACATGAACAAGGAAGTACAGGACAATTGAT
TTTGAAGAGAATGTGGATTTTGATGTAATTGTTGGGATTCCATTTTTAATAAGGCAATAATATTAGGTAT
GTAGATATACTAGAAGTTCTCCTCGACCGGTCGATATGCGGTGTGAAATACCGCACAGATGCGTAAGGAG
AAAATACCGCATCAGGAAATTGTAAGCGTTAATATTTTGTTAAAATTCGCGTTAAATTTTTGTTAAATCA
GCTCATTTTTTAACCAATAGGCCGAAATCGGCAAAATCCCTTATAAATCAAAAGAATAGACCGAGATAGG
GT
[37 nt withheld, positions 2593-2629]
AAAGAACGTGGACTCCAACGTCAAAGG
[49 nt withheld, positions 2657-2705]
T
[91 nt withheld, positions 2707-2797]
G
[124 nt withheld, positions 2799-2922]
CCATTCGCCATTCAGGCTGCGCAACTGTTGGGAAGGGCGATCGGTGCGGGCCTCTTCGCTATTACGCCAG
CTGGCGAAAGGGGGATGTGCTGCAAGGCGATTAAGTTGGGTAACGCCAGGGTTTTCCCAGTCACGACGTT
GTAAAACGACGGCCAGTGAATTGTAATACGACTCACTATAGGGCGAATTGGAGCTCGCCGGGATCGAAGA
AATGATGGTAAATGAAATAGGAAATCAAGGAGCATGAAGGCAAAAGACAAATATAAGGGTCGAACGAAAA
ATAAAGTGAAAAGTGTTGATATGATGTATTTGGCTTTGCGGCGCCGAAAAAACGAGTTTACGCAATTGCA
CAATCATGCTGACTCTGTGGCGGACCCGCGCTCTTGCCGGCCCGGCGATAACGCTGGGCGTGAGGCTGTG
CCCGGCGGAGTTTTTTGCGCCTGCATTTTCCAAGGTTTACCCTGCGCTAAGGGGCGAGATTGGAGAAGCA
ATAAGAATGCCGGTTGGGGTTGCGATGATGACGACCACGACAACTGGTGTCATTATTTAAGTTGCCGAAA
GAACCTGAGTGCATTTGCAACATGAGTATACTAGAAGAATGAGCCAAGACTTGCGAGACGCGAGTTTGCC
GGTGGTGCGAACAATAGAGCGACCATGACCTTGAAGGTGAGACGCGCATAACCGCTAGAGTACTTTGAAG
AGGAAACAGCAATAGGGTTGCTACCAGTATAAATAGACAGGTACATACAACACTGGAAATGGTTGTCTGT
TTGAGTACGCTTTCAATTCATTTGGGTGTGCACTTTATTATGTTACAATATGGAAGGGAACTTTACACTT
CTCCTATGCACATATATTAATTAAAGTCCAATGCTAGTAGAGAAGGGGGGTAACACCCCTCCGCGCTCTT
TTCCGATTTTTTTCTAAACCGTGGAATATTTCGGATATCCTTTTGTTGTTTCCGGGTGTACAATATGGAC
TTCCTCTTTTCTGGCAACCAAACCCATACATCGGGATTCCTATAATACCTTCGTTGGTCTCCCTAACATG
TAGGTGGCGGAGGGGAGATATACAATAGAACAGATACCAGACAAGACATAATGGGCTAAACAAGACTACA
CCAATTACACTGCCTCATTGATGGTGGTACATAACGAACTAATACTGTAGCCCTAGACTTGATAGCCATC
ATCATATCGAAGTTTCACTACCCTTTTTCCATTTGCCATCTATTGAAGTAATAATAGGCGCATGCAACTT
CTTTTCTTTTTTTTTCTTTTCTCTCTCCCCCGTTGTTGTCTCACCATATCCGCAATGACAAAAAAATGAT
GGAAGACACTAAAGGAAAAAATTAACGACAAAGACAGCACCAACAGATGTCGTTGTTCCAGAGCTGATGA
GGGGTATCTCGAAGCACACGAAACTTTTTCCTTCCTTCATTCACGCACACTACTCTCTAATGAGCAACGG
TATACGGCCTTCCTTCCAGTTACTTGAATTTGAAATAAAAAAAAGTTTGCTGTCTTGCTATCAAGTATAA
ATAGACCTGCAATTATTAATCTTTTGTTTCCTCGTCATTGTTCTCGTTCCCTTTCTTCCTTGTTTCTTTT
TCTGCACAATATTTCAAGCTATACCAAGCATACAATCAACTCCAAGCTGGCCGCTCTAGAACTAGTATGA
ACTACTTTCCCGATGAGGTCATTGAGCACGTCTTTGATTTCGTCACAAGCCACAAGGATAGGAACGCCAT
TAGCCTGGTCTGTAAGAGCTGGTACAAGATCGAGCGGTATTCCAGACAGAAGGTGTTCATCGGCAACTGC
TACGCCATCAATCCAGAGAGGCTGCTGCGGAGATTTCCCTGTCTGAAGAGCCTGACCCTGAAGGGCAAGC
CCCACTTCGCCGACTTTAACCTGGTGCCTCACGAGTGGGGAGGATTCGTGCTGCCATGGATCGAGGCCCT
GGCACGGTCCAGAGTGGGCCTGGAGGAGCTGAGGCTGAAGCGCATGGTGGTGACAGACGAGTCTCTGGAG
CTGCTGTCTCGGAGCTTCGTGAACTTCAAGAGCCTGGTGCTGGTGTCCTGCGAGGGCTTTACCACAGATG
GCCTGGCAAGCATCGCAGCAAACTGTAGGCACCTGCGGGACCTGGACCTGCAGGAGAATGAGATCGACGA
TCACAGAGGCCAGTGGCTGTCCTGCTTCCCCGATACCTGTACCACACTGGTGACACTGAACTTTGCCTGC
CTGGAGGGCGAGACAAATCTGGTGGCCCTGGAGAGGCTGGTGGCACGCTCTCCCAACCTGAAGAGCCTGA
AGCTGAATAGGGCAGTGCCTCTGGACGCACTGGCAAGACTGATGGCATGCGCACCACAGATCGTGGATCT
GGGCGTGGGCTCCTACGAGAACGACCCTGATTCCGAGTCTTATCTGAAGCTGATGGCCGTGATCAAGAAG
TGTACCAGCCTGCGCAGCCTGTCCGGCTTCCTGGAGGCAGCACCTCACTGCCTGTCCGCCTTTCACCCAA
TCTGTCACAACCTGACATCCCTGAATCTGTCTTACGCCGCCGAGATCCACGGCTCCCACCTGATCAAGCT
GATCCAGCACTGCAAGAAGCTGCAGAGGCTGTGGATCCTGGACTCCATCGGCGATAAGGGCCTGGAGGTG
GTGGCCTCTACCTGTAAGGAGCTGCAGGAGCTGCGCGTGTTCCCATCTGACCTGCTGGGAGGAGGAAACA
CCGCAGTGACAGAGGAGGGCCTGGTGGCAATCTCTGCCGGATGCCCCAAGCTGCACAGCATCCTGTATTT
TTGTCAGCAGATGACCAACGCCGCCCTGGTGACAGTGGCCAAGAACTGCCCCAATTTCATCAGGTTTCGC
CTGTGCATCCTGGAGCCCAATAAGCCTGACCACGTGACATCTCAGCCTCTGGATGAGGGCTTCGGCGCCA
TCGTGAAGGCCTGCAAGAGCCTGAGGCGCCTGTCTCTGAGCGGCCTGCTGACCGACCAGGTGTTCCTGTA
CATCGGCATGTATGCCAACCAGCTGGAGATGCTGTCTATCGCCTTTGCCGGCGACACAGATAAGGGCATG
CTGTACGTGCTGAATGGCTGTAAGAAGATGAAGAAGCTGGAGATCAGAGACAGCCCTTTTGGCGATACCG
CCCTGCTGGCAGACGTGAGCAAGTATGAGACAATGCGGAGCCTGTGGATGAGCTCCTGCGAGGTGACCCT
GAGCGGCTGTAAGAGACTGGCCGAGAAGGCCCCATGGCTGAACGTGGAGATCATCAACGAGAATGACAAC
AATAGGATGGAGGAGAATGGCCACGAGGGCCGCCAGAAGGTGGATAAGCTGTATCTGTATAGGACCGTCG
TCGGGACTCGGATGGATGCCCCCCCCTTTGTCTGGATTCTGTAAGAATTCGATATCAAGCTTATCGATAC
CGTCGACCTCGAGTCATGTAATTAGTTATGTCACGCTTACATTCACGCCCTCCCCCCACATCCGCTCTAA
CCGAAAAGGAAGGAGTTAGACAACCTGAAGTCTAGGTCCCTATTTATTTTTTTATAGTTATGTTAGTATT
AAGAACGTTATTTATATTTCAAATTTTTCTTTTTTTTCTGTACAGACGCGTGTACGCATGTAACATTATA
CTGAAAACCTTGCTTGAGAAGGTTTTGGGACGCTCGAAGGCTTTAATTTGCGGCCGGTACCCCGGGCTGC
AGGAATTCGATATCAAGCTTATCGATACCGTCGACCTCGAGGGGGGGCCCGGTACCAGCTTTTGTTCCCT
TTAGTGAGGGTTAATTTCGAGCTTGGCGTAATCATGGTCATAGCTGTTTCCTGTGTGAAATTGTTATCCG
CTCACAATTCCACACAACATACGAGCCGGAAGCATAAAGTGTAAAGCCTGGGGTGCCTAATGAGTGAGCT
AACTCACATTAATTGCGTTGCGCTCACTGCCCGCTTTCCAGTCGGGAAACCTGTCGTGCCAGCTGCATTA
ATGAATCGGCCAACGCGCGGGGAGAGGCGGTTTGCGTATTGGGCGCTCTTCCGCTTCCTCGCTCACTGAC
TCGCTGCGCTCGGTCGTTCGGCTGCGGCGAGCGGTATCAGCTCACTCAAAGGCGGTAATACGGTTATCCA
CAGAATCAGGGGATAACGCAGGAAAGAACATGTGAGCAAAAGGCCAGCAAAAGGCCAGGAACCGTAAAAA
GGCCGCGTTGCTGGCGTTTTTCCATAGGCTCCGCCCCCCTGACGAGCATCACAAAAATCGACGCTCAAGT
CAGAGGTGGCGAAACCCGACAGGACTATAAAGATACCAGGCGTTTCCCCCTGGAAGCTCCCTCGTGCGCT
CTCCTGTTCCGACCCTGCCGCTTACCGGATACCTGTCCGCCTTTCTCCCTTCGGGAAGCGTGGCGCTTTC
TCATAGCTCACGCTGTAGGTATCTCAGTTCGGTGTAGGTCGTTCGCTCCAAGCTGGGCTGTGTGCACGAA
CCCCCCGTTCAGCCCGACCGCTGCGCCTTATCCGGTAACTATCGTCTTGAGTCCAACCCGGTAAGACACG
ACTTATCGCCACTGGCAGCAGCCACTGGTAACAGGATTAGCAGAGCGAGGTATGTAGGCGGTGCTACAGA
GTTCTTGAAGTGGTGGCCTAACTACGGCTACACTAGAAGAACAGTATTTGGTATCTGCGCTCTGCTGAAG
CCAGTTACCTTCGGAAAAAGAGTTGGTAGCTCTTGATCCGGCAAACAAACCACCGCTGGTAGCGGTGGTT
TTTTTGTTTGCAAGCAGCAGATTACGCGCAGAAAAAAAGGATCTCAAGAAGATCCTTTGATCTTTTCTAC
GGGGTCTGACGCTCAGTGGAACGAAAACTCACGTTAAGGGATTTTGGTCATGAGATTATCAAAAAGGATC
TTCACCTAGATCCTTTTAAATTAAAAATGAAGTTTTAAATCAATCTAAAGTATATATGAGTAAACTTGGT
CTGACAGTTACCAATGCTTAATCAGTGAGGCACCTATCTCAGCGATCTGTCTATTTCGTTCATCCATAGT
TGCCTGACTCCCCGTCGTGTAGATAACTACGATACGGGAGGGCTTACCATCTGGCCCCAGTGCTGCAATG
ATACCGCGAGACCCACGCTCACCGGCTCCAGATTTATCAGCAATAAACCAGCCAGCCGGAAGGGCCGAGC
GCAGAAGTGGTCCTGCAACTTTATCCGCCTCCATCCAGTCTATTAATTGTTGCCGGGAAGCTAGAGTAAG
TAGTTCGCCAGTTAATAGTTTGCGCAACGTTGTTGCCATTGCTACAGGCATCGTGGTGTCACGCTCGTCG
TTTGGTATGGCTTCATTCAGCTCCGGTTCCCAACGATCAAGGCGAGTTACATGATCCCCCATGTTGTGCA
AAAAAGCGGTTAGCTCCTTCGGTCCTCCGATCGTTGTCAGAAGTAAGTTGGCCGCAGTGTTATCACTCAT
GGTTATGGCAGCACTGCATAATTCTCTTACTGTCATGCCATCCGTAAGATGCTTTTCTGTGACTGGTGAG
TACTCAACCAAGTCATTCTGAGAATAGTGTATGCGGCGACCGAGTTGCTCTTGCCCGGCGTCAATACGGG
ATAATACCGCGCCACATAGCAGAACTTTAAAAGTGCTCATCATTGGAAAACGTTCTTCGGGGCGAAAACT
CTCAAGGATCTTACCGCTGTTGAGATCCAGTTCGATGTAACCCACTCGTGCACCCAACTGATCTTCAGCA
TCTTTTACTTTCACCAGCGTTTCTGGGTGAGCAAAAACAGGAAGGCAAAATGCCGCAAAAAAGGGAATAA
GGGCGACACGGAAATGTTGAATACTCATACTCTTCCTTTTTCAATATTATTGAAGCATTTATCAGGGTTA
TTGTCTCATGAGCGGATACATATTTGAATGTATTTAGAAAAATAAACAAATAGGGGTTCCGCGCACATTT
CCCCGAAAAGTGCCACCTGACGTCTAAGAAACCATTATTATCATGACATTAACCTATAAAAATAGGCGTA
TCACGAGGCCCTTTCGTC
Features (pLannotate 1.2.2; 25 found; start..end, strand, type, name):
    137..187     +  misc_feature   bom (fragment): basis of mobility region from pBR322
    186..302     +  CDS            NFS1 (fragment): NFS1_YEAST - Also known as SPL1 From Saccharomyces cerevisiae (strain ATCC 204508 / S288c) (Baker's yeast).
    664..1758    -  CDS            LEU2: 3-isopropylmalate dehydrogenase, required for leucine biosynthesis; S. cerevisiae LEU2; yeast auxotrophic marker
   1759..2166    -  promoter       LEU2 promoter: S. cerevisiae LEU2
   2306..2383    -  CDS            YO192_YEAST (fragment): Experimental evidence at protein level: Swiss-Prot protein existence level 1. From Saccharomyces cerevisiae (strain ATCC 204508 / S288c) (Baker's yeast).
   2414..2466    +  misc_feature   bom (fragment): basis of mobility region from pBR322
   2494..2922    -  rep_origin     f1 ori (sequence partly withheld): f1 bacteriophage origin of replication; arrow indicates direction of (+) strand synthesis
   2926..3083    -  CDS            lacZα (fragment): LacZα fragment of β-galactosidase; lacZ fragment
   3086..3104    +  promoter       T7 promoter: promoter for bacteriophage T7 RNA polymerase
   3166..3504    +  CDS            YO085_YEAST: Protein predicted: Swiss-Prot protein existence level 4. From Saccharomyces cerevisiae (strain ATCC 204508 / S288c) (Baker's yeast).
   3869..4573    +  promoter       ADH1 promoter: S. cerevisiae ADH1; promoter for alcohol dehydrogenase 1
   4581..4598    +  misc_feature   MCS (fragment): pBluescript multiple cloning site
   4599..6323    +  CDS            AFB2: AFB2_ARATH - Also known as LRF2. Experimental evidence at protein level: Swiss-Prot protein existence level 1. Component of SCF(ASK-cullin-F-box) E3 ubiquitin ligase complexes, which may mediate the ubiquitination and subsequent proteasomal degradation of target proteins. Confers sensitivity to the virulent bacterial pathogen P.syringae (By similarity). Auxin receptor that mediates Aux/IAA proteins proteasomal degradation and auxin- regulated transcription. Involved in embryogenesis regulation by auxin. From Arabidopsis thaliana (Mouse-ear cress).
   6327..6365    +  misc_feature   MCS (fragment): pBluescript multiple cloning site
   6366..6613    +  terminator     CYC1 terminator: S. cerevisiae CYC1; transcription terminator for CYC1
   6622..6688    +  misc_feature   MCS (fragment): pBluescript multiple cloning site
   6700..6718    -  promoter       T3 promoter: promoter for bacteriophage T3 RNA polymerase
   6763..6779    -  protein_bind   lac operator: The lac repressor binds to the lac operator to inhibit transcription in E. coli. This inhibition can be relieved by adding lactose or isopropyl-β-D-thiogalactopyranoside (IPTG). lac repressor encoded by lacI
   6787..6817    -  promoter       lac promoter: promoter for the E. coli lac operon
   6832..6853    -  protein_bind   CAP binding site: CAP binding activates transcription in the presence of cAMP. E. coli catabolite activator protein
   6866..6958    -  CDS            lacI (fragment): lac repressor; lacI; The lac repressor binds to the lac operator to inhibit transcription in E. coli. This inhibition can be relieved by adding lactose or isopropyl-β-D-thiogalactopyranoside (IPTG).
   7141..7729    -  rep_origin     ori: high-copy-number ColE1/pMB1/pBR322/pUC origin of replication
   7900..8760    -  CDS            AmpR: β-lactamase; bla; confers resistance to ampicillin, carbenicillin, and related antibiotics
   8761..8865    -  promoter       AmpR promoter: bla
   8960..35      +  CDS            rop (fragment) (across the origin): Rop protein, which maintains plasmids at low copy number; rop
