[The description below was written by a language model from this plasmid's Addgene catalogue record and pLannotate feature annotations shown in this document.]
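Description:
pRS405-Padh-AtAFB2 (also known as pSS1195) is a yeast expression plasmid built on pRS405, a member of the pRS series of integrating vectors for Saccharomyces cerevisiae. Consistent with that backbone, the feature table shows no yeast replication origin or centromere, so stable maintenance in yeast depends on integration into the genome. Selection is through the LEU2 auxotrophic marker, present with its own promoter, which restores leucine prototrophy in leu2 strains. In E. coli the roughly 9 kb plasmid is propagated at high copy from a ColE1/pUC-type origin with ampicillin resistance (AmpR, β-lactamase). The backbone also carries an f1 phage origin and pBluescript-derived remnants flanking the cloning region, including lacZα and MCS fragments, the lac promoter/operator, and T7 and T3 promoters. Several short annotated yeast ORF fragments appear to be genomic sequence that came along with the LEU2 and ADH1 segments rather than functional payload.

The expression cassette, assembled by Gibson cloning, consists of the S. cerevisiae ADH1 promoter, generally used as a constitutive promoter, driving the full Arabidopsis thaliana AFB2 coding sequence, followed by the CYC1 transcription terminator. No epitope tag or reporter is annotated on the coding sequence. AFB2 is an auxin-receptor F-box protein that assembles into SCF E3 ubiquitin ligase complexes and, on auxin binding, directs Aux/IAA proteins to ubiquitination and proteasomal degradation. The stated purpose is simply expression of AtAFB2. The associated publication evaluates tools for auxin-inducible protein degradation in budding yeast, which indicates that the plasmid supplies the plant F-box component needed to degrade degron-tagged target proteins in response to auxin.
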