Addgene plasmid #247600: pRS405-Padh-AtAFB2
Purpose: Expression of AtAFB2
Depositing lab: Sebastian Schuck. Depositing organization: Universitaet Heidelberg. Publication: Systematic evaluation of tools for auxin-inducible protein degradation in budding yeast. Hubbe P, Sharma C, Pajonk O, Peters N, Guschtschin-Schmidt N, Friemel N, Schuck S. Mol Biol Cell. 2026 Feb 1;37(2):mr2. doi: 10.1091/mbc.E25-12-0571. Epub 2025 Dec 16. PubMed 41400934.
Backbone
  Vector backbone: pRS405
  Vector type: Yeast Expression
Growth in bacteria
  Bacterial resistance: Ampicillin, 100 μg/mL
  Growth temperature: 37°C
  Growth strain: DH5alpha
  Copy number: High Copy
Gene/Insert
  Gene/Insert name: AtAFB2
  Species: A. thaliana (mustard weed)
  Promoter: ADH1
  Cloning method: Gibson Cloning
Terms and licenses: Academic/Nonprofit Terms; Industry Terms: Not Available to Industry
Depositor comments: Also known as pSS1195. Please visit https://doi.org/10.1101/2025.09.24.678194 for bioRxiv preprint.
How to cite: pRS405-Padh-AtAFB2 was a gift from Sebastian Schuck (Addgene plasmid # 247600 ; http://n2t.net/addgene:247600 ; RRID:Addgene_247600)
